Addgene plasmid #126446: pTBL649 CHYRON2 integration construct
Purpose: To integrate the CHYRON2 locus at AAVS1 in human cells.
Depositing lab: Chang Liu. Depositing organization: University of California, Irvine. Publication: Lineage tracing and analog recording in mammalian cells by single-site DNA writing. Loveless TB, Grotts JH, Schechter MW, Forouzmand E, Carlson CK, Agahi BS, Liang G, Ficht M, Liu B, Xie X, Liu CC. Nat Chem Biol. 2021 Jun;17(6):739-747. doi: 10.1038/s41589-021-00769-8. Epub 2021 Mar 22. PubMed 33753928.
Backbone
  Vector backbone: pcDNA3.1
  Backbone manufacturer: Invitrogen
  Backbone size w/o insert (bp): 4146
  Total vector size (bp): 6182
  Modifications to backbone: Added homology arms to target the insert to AAVS1.
  Vector type: Mammalian Expression
  Selectable markers: Puromycin
Growth in bacteria
  Bacterial resistance: Ampicillin, 100 μg/mL
  Growth temperature: 37°C
  Growth strain: NEB Stable
  Copy number: High Copy
Gene/Insert 1
  Gene/Insert name: pU6-CHYRON2 hgRNA
  Species: H. sapiens (human); Streptococcus pyogenes
  Insert size (bp): 465
  Mutation: The SpCas9 sgRNA constant region is mutated to make it self-targeting.
  Promoter: human U6
  Cloning method: Gibson Cloning
  Sequencing primers: 5′ AAGGTCGGGCAGGAAGAGGG; 3′ TATGTAGAGAGGTACCTCGAGC
Gene/Insert 2
  Gene/Insert name: pCMV-puro (alt name: puromycin N-acetyltransferase)
  Species: Streptomyces sp.
  Insert size (bp): 1575
  Promoter: CMV
  Cloning method: Gibson Cloning
  Sequencing primers: 5′ CMV Forward; 3′ SV40pA-R
Resource information
  A portion of this plasmid was derived from a plasmid made by: Keith Joung; the stgRNA expression cassette is from pSQT1313.
Terms and licenses: Academic/Nonprofit Terms; Industry Terms: Not Available to Industry
Depositor comments: The mutations that make the sgRNA scaffold self-targeting or homing are described in Perli et al., 2016, doi: 10.1126/science.aag0511 and Kalhor et al., 2017, doi: 10.1038/nmeth.4108. To integrate in human cells, digest with EcoRI and co-transfect with Addgene plasmids 126447 and 65772. Please visit https://doi.org/10.1101/639120 for bioRxiv preprint.
How to cite: pTBL649 CHYRON2 integration construct was a gift from Chang Liu (Addgene plasmid # 126446 ; http://n2t.net/addgene:126446 ; RRID:Addgene_126446)
