[The description below was written by a language model from this plasmid's Addgene catalogue record and pLannotate feature annotations shown in this document.]
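Description:
pTBL649 CHYRON2 integration construct is a 6.2 kb donor plasmid built on a pcDNA3.1-derived backbone and designed to place the CHYRON2 DNA-recording locus at the AAVS1 safe-harbour site (intron 1 of PPP1R12C) in human cells. In bacteria it is maintained at high copy from a ColE1/pUC-type origin and selected with ampicillin through the bla gene and its native promoter. Remnants of lac regulatory elements and a bom fragment are also annotated in the backbone but have no stated role.

The payload sits between left and right AAVS1 homology arms of roughly 500 bp each, which direct homology-dependent insertion at the genomic target. It contains two cassettes. The first is a human U6 (RNA polymerase III) promoter driving the CHYRON2 homing guide RNA, an SpCas9 sgRNA whose constant scaffold region has been mutated so that the guide recognises its own encoding DNA. This self-targeting lets Cas9 repeatedly cut and rewrite the same locus, which is the basis for the lineage tracing and analog recording described in the associated work. The cassette was derived from an earlier self-targeting guide RNA expression plasmid. The second cassette is a CMV enhancer/promoter driving puromycin N-acetyltransferase, terminated by an SV40 polyadenylation signal, allowing puromycin selection of integrants. Short annotated fragments (a second HA-R piece, attB1, a truncated HIV-1 LTR, a T7 promoter and a ble fragment) appear to be cloning remnants or partial database matches.

According to the depositor, the plasmid is linearised and co-transfected with two companion plasmids for integration. The record does not describe what those plasmids encode.
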