Features (pLannotate 1.2.2; 21 found; start..end, strand, type, name):
     28..80      -  misc_feature   bom (fragment): basis of mobility region from pBR322
    333..834     +  misc_feature   HA-L: left homology arm from the adeno-associated virus integration site (AAVS1) within intron 1 of the human PPP1R12C gene
    956..997     +  misc_feature   HA-R (fragment): right homology arm from the adeno-associated virus integration site (AAVS1) within intron 1 of the human PPP1R12C gene
   1010..1027    +  protein_bind   attB1 (fragment): mutant version of attB; recombination site for the Gateway® BP reaction BP Clonase™
   1079..1319    +  promoter       U6 promoter: RNA polymerase III promoter for human U6 snRNA
   1347..1419    +  misc_RNA       gRNA scaffold: guide RNA scaffold for the Streptococcus pyogenes CRISPR/Cas9 system
   1534..1837    +  enhancer       CMV enhancer: human cytomegalovirus immediate early enhancer
   1838..2041    +  promoter       CMV promoter: human cytomegalovirus (CMV) immediate early promoter
   2037..2070    +  LTR            5' LTR (truncated) (fragment): truncated 5' long terminal repeat (LTR) from HIV-1
   2086..2104    +  promoter       T7 promoter: promoter for bacteriophage T7 RNA polymerase
   2140..2739    +  CDS            PuroR: puromycin N-acetyltransferase; pac from Streptomyces alboniger; confers resistance to puromycin
   2746..2904    +  CDS            ble (fragment): BLE_KLEPN - Experimental evidence at protein level: Swiss-Prot protein existence level 1. Binding protein with a strong affinity to the bleomycin family of antibiotics. Binds to CL990; an antimitotic-antibiotic compound. From Klebsiella pneumoniae.
   2899..3020    +  polyA_signal   SV40 poly(A) signal: SV40 polyadenylation signal
   3146..3675    +  misc_feature   HA-R: right homology arm from the adeno-associated virus integration site (AAVS1) within intron 1 of the human PPP1R12C gene
   4049..4065    -  protein_bind   lac operator: The lac repressor binds to the lac operator to inhibit transcription in E. coli. This inhibition can be relieved by adding lactose or isopropyl-β-D-thiogalactopyranoside (IPTG). lac repressor encoded by lacI
   4073..4103    -  promoter       lac promoter: promoter for the E. coli lac operon
   4118..4139    -  protein_bind   CAP binding site: CAP binding activates transcription in the presence of cAMP. E. coli catabolite activator protein
   4152..4244    -  CDS            lacI (fragment): lac repressor; lacI; The lac repressor binds to the lac operator to inhibit transcription in E. coli. This inhibition can be relieved by adding lactose or isopropyl-β-D-thiogalactopyranoside (IPTG).
   4427..5015    -  rep_origin     ori: high-copy-number ColE1/pMB1/pBR322/pUC origin of replication
   5186..6046    -  CDS            AmpR: β-lactamase; bla; confers resistance to ampicillin, carbenicillin, and related antibiotics
   6047..6151    -  promoter       AmpR promoter: bla
>Addgene plasmid #126446 | pTBL649 CHYRON2 integration construct | addgene full sequence | sequence record 246053 | Addgene NGS Result
GACGGATCGGGAGATCTCCCGATCCCCTATGGTGCACTCTCAGTACAATCTGCTCTGATGCCGCATAGTT
AAGCCAGTATCTGCTCCCTGCTTGTGTGTTGGAGGTCGCTGAGTAGTGCGCGAGCAAAATTTAAGCTACA
ACAAGGCAAGGCTTGACCGACAATTGCATGAAGAATCTGCTTAGGGTTAGGCGTTTTGCGCTGCTTCGCG
ATGTACGGGCCAGATATACGCGTTGGTGAGTGAATTCCTGCCGCCTCCTTCAGGTTCCGTCTTCCTCCAC
TCCCTCTTCCCCTTGCTCTCTGCTGTGTTGCTGCCCAAGGATGCTCTTTCCGGAGCACTTCCTTCTCGGC
GCTGCACCACGTGATGTCCTCTGAGCGGATCCTCCCCGTGTCTGGGTCCTCTCCGGGCATCTCTCCTCCC
TCACCCAACCCCATGCCGTCTTCACTCGCTGGGTTCCCTTTTCCTTCTCCTTCTGGGGCCTGTGCCATCT
CTCGTTTCTTAGGATGGCCTTCTCCGACGGATGTCTCCCTTGCGTCCCGCCTCCCCTTCTTGTAGGCCTG
CATCATCACCGTTTTTCTGGACAACCCCAAAGTACCCCGTCTCCCTGGCTTTAGCCACCTCTCCATCCTC
TTGCTTTCTTTGCCTGGACACCCCGTTCTCCTGTGGATTCGGGTCACCTCTCACTCCTTTCATTTGGGCA
GCTCCCCTACCCCCCTTACCTCTCTAGTCTGTGCTAGCTCTTCCAGCCCCCTGTCATGGCATCTTCCAGG
GGTCCGAGAGCTCAGCTAGTCTTCTTCCTCCAACCCGGGCCCCTATGTCCACTTCAGGACAGCATGTTTG
CTGCCTCCAGGGATCCTGTGTCCCCGAGCTGGGACCACCTTATATTCCCAGGGCCGGTTAATGTGGCTCT
GGTTCTGGGTACTTTTATCTGTCCCCTCCACCCCACAGTGGGGCCACTAGGGACAGGATTGGTGACAGAA
AAGCCCCATCCTTAGGCGACGTCGCTAGCTGTACAAAAAAGCAGGCTTTAAAGGAACCAATTCAGTCGAC
TGGATCCGGTACCAAGGTCGGGCAGGAAGAGGGCCTATTTCCCATGATTCCTTCATATTTGCATATACGA
TACAAGGCTGTTAGAGAGATAATTAGAATTAATTTGACTGTAAACACAAAGATATTAGTACAAAATACGT
GACGTAGAAAGTAATAATTTCTTGGGTAGTTTGCAGTTTTAAAATTATGTTTTAAAATGGACTATCATAT
GCTTACCGTAACTTGAAAGTATTTCGATTTCTTGGCTTTATATATCTTGTGGAAAGGACGAAACACCGAG
ACTGAGCACGTGAGGGTTAGAGCTAGAAATAGCAAGTTAACCTAAGGCTAGTCCGTTATCAACTTGAAAA
AGTGGCACCGAGTCGGTGCTTTTTTTAAGCTTGGGCCGCTCGAGGTACCTCTCTACATACATTGATTATT
GACTAGTTATTAATAGTAATCAATTACGGGGTCATTAGTTCATAGCCCATATATGGAGTTCCGCGTTACA
TAACTTACGGTAAATGGCCCGCCTGGCTGACCGCCCAACGACCCCCGCCCATTGACGTCAATAATGACGT
ATGTTCCCATAGTAACGCCAATAGGGACTTTCCATTGACGTCAATGGGTGGAGTATTTACGGTAAACTGC
CCACTTGGCAGTACATCAAGTGTATCATATGCCAAGTACGCCCCCTATTGACGTCAATGACGGTAAATGG
CCCGCCTGGCATTATGCCCAGTACATGACCTTATGGGACTTTCCTACTTGGCAGTACATCTACGTATTAG
TCATCGCTATTACCATGGTGATGCGGTTTTGGCAGTACATCAATGGGCGTGGATAGCGGTTTGACTCACG
GGGATTTCCAAGTCTCCACCCCATTGACGTCAATGGGAGTTTGTTTTGGCACCAAAATCAACGGGACTTT
CCAAAATGTCGTAACAACTCCGCCCCATTGACGCAAATGGGCGGTAGGCGTGTACGGTGGGAGGTCTATA
TAAGCAGAGCTCTCTGGCTAACTAGAGAACCCACTGCTTACTGGCTTATCGAAATTAATACGACTCACTA
TAGGGAGACCCAAGCTGGCTAGCGCTACCGGTCGCCACCATGACCGAGTACAAGCCCACGGTGCGCCTCG
CCACCCGCGACGACGTCCCCCGGGCCGTACGCACCCTCGCCGCCGCGTTCGCCGACTACCCCGCCACGCG
CCACACCGTCGACCCGGACCGCCACATCGAGCGGGTCACCGAGCTGCAAGAACTCTTCCTCACGCGCGTC
GGGCTCGACATCGGCAAGGTGTGGGTCGCGGACGACGGCGCCGCGGTGGCGGTCTGGACCACGCCGGAGA
GCGTAGAAGCGGGGGCGGTGTTCGCCGAGATCGGCCCGCGCATGGCCGAGTTGAGCGGTTCCCGGCTGGC
CGCGCAGCAACAGATGGAAGGCCTCCTGGCGCCGCACCGGCCCAAGGAGCCCGCGTGGTTCCTGGCCACC
GTCGGCGTCTCGCCCGACCACCAGGGCAAGGGTCTGGGCAGCGCCGTCGTGCTCCCCGGAGTGGAGGCGG
CCGAGCGCGCCGGGGTGCCCGCCTTCCTGGAGACCTCCGCGCCCCGCAACCTCCCCTTCTACGAGCGGCT
CGGCTTCACCGTCACCGCCGACGTCGAGGTGCCCGAAGGACCGCGCACCTGGTGCATGACCCGCAAGCCC
GGTGCCTGATTCGAAATGACCGACCAAGCGACGCACAACCTGCCATCACGAGATTTCGATTCCACCGCCG
CCTTCTATGAAAGGTTGGGCTTCGGAATCGTTTTCCGGGACGCCGGCTGGATGATCCTCCAGCGCGGGGA
TCTCATGCTGGAGTTCTTCGCCCACCCCAACTTGTTTATTGCAGCTTATAATGGTTACAAATAAAGCAAT
AGCATCACAAATTTCACAAATAAAGCATTTTTTTCACTGCATTCTAGTTGTGGTTTGTCCAAACTCATCA
ATGTATCTTATCATGTCTGTATATTGGGTCTAACCCCCACCTCCTGTTAGGCAGATTCCTTATCTGGTGA
CACACCCCCATTTCCTGGAGCCATCTCTCTCCTTGCCAGAACCTCTAAGGTTTGCTTACGATGGAGCCAG
AGAGGATCCTGGGAGGGAGAGCTTGGCAGGGGGTGGGAGGGAAGGGGGGGATGCGTGACCTGCCCGGTTC
TCAGTGGCCACCCTGCGCTACCCTCTCCCAGAACCTGAGCTGCTCTGACGCGGCTGTCTGGTGCGTTTCA
CTGATCCTGGTGCTGCAGCTTCCTTACACTTCCCAAGAGGAGAAGCAGTTTGGAAAAACAAAATCAGAAT
AAGTTGGTCCTGAGTTCTAACTTTGGCTCTTCACCTTTCTAGTCCCCAATTTATATTGTTCCTCCGTGCG
TCAGTTTTACCTGTGAGATAAGGCCAGTAGCCAGCCCCGTCCTGGCAGGGCTGTGGTGAGGAGGGGGGTG
TCCGTGTGGAAAACTCCCTTTGTGAGAATGGTGCGTCCTAGGTGTTCACCAGGTCGTGGCCGCCTCTACT
CCCTTTCTCTTTCTCCATCCTTCTTTCCTTAAAGAGTCCCCAGTGCTATCTGGGACATATTCCTCCGCCC
AGAGCAGGGTCCCGCTTCCCTAAGGCCCTGCTCTGGGCTTCTGGGTTTGAGTCCTTGGCAAGCCCAGGAG
AGGCGCTCAGGCTTCCCTGTCCCCCTTCCTCGTCCACCATCTCATGCCCCTGGCTCTCCTGCCCCTTCCC
TACAGGGGTTCCTGGCTCTGCTCTTCAGACTGAGCCCCGTTCCCCTGCATCCCCGTTCCCCTGCATCCCC
CTTCCCCTGCATCCCCCAGAGGCCCCAGGCCACCTACTTGGCCTGGACCCCACGAGAGGCCACCCCAGCC
CTGTCTACCAGGCTGCCTTTTGGGTGGATTCTCCTCCAACTGTGGGGTGACTGCTTGGCAAACGAATTCC
CGTCGACCTCTAGCTAGAGCTTGGCGTAATCATGGTCATAGCTGTTTCCTGTGTGAAATTGTTATCCGCT
CACAATTCCACACAACATACGAGCCGGAAGCATAAAGTGTAAAGCCTGGGGTGCCTAATGAGTGAGCTAA
CTCACATTAATTGCGTTGCGCTCACTGCCCGCTTTCCAGTCGGGAAACCTGTCGTGCCAGCTGCATTAAT
GAATCGGCCAACGCGCGGGGAGAGGCGGTTTGCGTATTGGGCGCTCTTCCGCTTCCTCGCTCACTGACTC
GCTGCGCTCGGTCGTTCGGCTGCGGCGAGCGGTATCAGCTCACTCAAAGGCGGTAATACGGTTATCCACA
GAATCAGGGGATAACGCAGGAAAGAACATGTGAGCAAAAGGCCAGCAAAAGGCCAGGAACCGTAAAAAGG
CCGCGTTGCTGGCGTTTTTCCATAGGCTCCGCCCCCCTGACGAGCATCACAAAAATCGACGCTCAAGTCA
GAGGTGGCGAAACCCGACAGGACTATAAAGATACCAGGCGTTTCCCCCTGGAAGCTCCCTCGTGCGCTCT
CCTGTTCCGACCCTGCCGCTTACCGGATACCTGTCCGCCTTTCTCCCTTCGGGAAGCGTGGCGCTTTCTC
ATAGCTCACGCTGTAGGTATCTCAGTTCGGTGTAGGTCGTTCGCTCCAAGCTGGGCTGTGTGCACGAACC
CCCCGTTCAGCCCGACCGCTGCGCCTTATCCGGTAACTATCGTCTTGAGTCCAACCCGGTAAGACACGAC
TTATCGCCACTGGCAGCAGCCACTGGTAACAGGATTAGCAGAGCGAGGTATGTAGGCGGTGCTACAGAGT
TCTTGAAGTGGTGGCCTAACTACGGCTACACTAGAAGAACAGTATTTGGTATCTGCGCTCTGCTGAAGCC
AGTTACCTTCGGAAAAAGAGTTGGTAGCTCTTGATCCGGCAAACAAACCACCGCTGGTAGCGGTGGTTTT
TTTGTTTGCAAGCAGCAGATTACGCGCAGAAAAAAAGGATCTCAAGAAGATCCTTTGATCTTTTCTACGG
GGTCTGACGCTCAGTGGAACGAAAACTCACGTTAAGGGATTTTGGTCATGAGATTATCAAAAAGGATCTT
CACCTAGATCCTTTTAAATTAAAAATGAAGTTTTAAATCAATCTAAAGTATATATGAGTAAACTTGGTCT
GACAGTTACCAATGCTTAATCAGTGAGGCACCTATCTCAGCGATCTGTCTATTTCGTTCATCCATAGTTG
CCTGACTCCCCGTCGTGTAGATAACTACGATACGGGAGGGCTTACCATCTGGCCCCAGTGCTGCAATGAT
ACCGCGAGACCCACGCTCACCGGCTCCAGATTTATCAGCAATAAACCAGCCAGCCGGAAGGGCCGAGCGC
AGAAGTGGTCCTGCAACTTTATCCGCCTCCATCCAGTCTATTAATTGTTGCCGGGAAGCTAGAGTAAGTA
GTTCGCCAGTTAATAGTTTGCGCAACGTTGTTGCCATTGCTACAGGCATCGTGGTGTCACGCTCGTCGTT
TGGTATGGCTTCATTCAGCTCCGGTTCCCAACGATCAAGGCGAGTTACATGATCCCCCATGTTGTGCAAA
AAAGCGGTTAGCTCCTTCGGTCCTCCGATCGTTGTCAGAAGTAAGTTGGCCGCAGTGTTATCACTCATGG
TTATGGCAGCACTGCATAATTCTCTTACTGTCATGCCATCCGTAAGATGCTTTTCTGTGACTGGTGAGTA
CTCAACCAAGTCATTCTGAGAATAGTGTATGCGGCGACCGAGTTGCTCTTGCCCGGCGTCAATACGGGAT
AATACCGCGCCACATAGCAGAACTTTAAAAGTGCTCATCATTGGAAAACGTTCTTCGGGGCGAAAACTCT
CAAGGATCTTACCGCTGTTGAGATCCAGTTCGATGTAACCCACTCGTGCACCCAACTGATCTTCAGCATC
TTTTACTTTCACCAGCGTTTCTGGGTGAGCAAAAACAGGAAGGCAAAATGCCGCAAAAAAGGGAATAAGG
GCGACACGGAAATGTTGAATACTCATACTCTTCCTTTTTCAATATTATTGAAGCATTTATCAGGGTTATT
GTCTCATGAGCGGATACATATTTGAATGTATTTAGAAAAATAAACAAATAGGGGTTCCGCGCACATTTCC
CCGAAAAGTGCCACCTGACGTC
